>Addgene plasmid #77620 | FASTKD5 gRNA (BRDN0001146441) | addgene full sequence | sequence record 188116 | Addgene Assembled Sequence
CCCGGGTGCAAAGATGGATAAAGTTTTAAACAGAGAGGAATCTTTGCAGCTAATGGACCTTCTAGGTCTT
GAAAGGAGTGGGAATTGGCTCCGGTGCCCGTCAGTGGGCAGAGCGCACATCGCCCACAGTCCCCGAGAAG
TTGGGGGGAGGGGTCGGCAATTGATCCGGTGCCTAGAGAAGGTGGCGCGGGGTAAACTGGGAAAGTGATG
TCGTGTACTGGCTCCGCCTTTTTCCCGAGGGTGGGGGAGAACCGTATATAAGTGCAGTAGTCGCCGTGAA
CGTTCTTTTTCGCAACGGGTTTGCCGCCAGAACACAGGTAAGTGCCGTGTGTGGTTCCCGCGGGCCTGGC
CTCTTTACGGGTTATGGCCCTTGCGTGCCTTGAATTACTTCCACCTGGCTGCAGTACGTGATTCTTGATC
CCGAGCTTCGGGTTGGAAGTGGGTGGGAGAGTTCGAGGCCTTGCGCTTAAGGAGCCCCTTCGCCTCGTGC
TTGAGTTGAGGCCTGGCCTGGGCGCTGGGGCCGCCGCGTGCGAATCTGGTGGCACCTTCGCGCCTGTCTC
GCTGCTTTCGATAAGTCTCTAGCCATTTAAAATTTTTGATGACCTGCTGCGACGCTTTTTTTCTGGCAAG
ATAGTCTTGTAAATGCGGGCCAAGATCTGCACACTGGTATTTCGGTTTTTGGGGCCGCGGGCGGCGACGG
GGCCCGTGCGTCCCAGCGCACATGTTCGGCGAGGCGGGGCCTGCGAGCGCGGCCACCGAGAATCGGACGG
GGGTAGTCTCAAGCTGGCCGGCCTGCTCTGGTGCCTGGCCTCGCGCCGCCGTGTATCGCCCCGCCCTGGG
CGGCAAGGCTGGCCCGGTCGGCACCAGTTGCGTGAGCGGAAAGATGGCCGCTTCCCGGCCCTGCTGCAGG
GAGCTCAAAATGGAGGACGCGGCGCTCGGGAGAGCGGGCGGGTGAGTCACCCACACAAAGGAAAAGGGCC
TTTCCGTCCTCAGCCGTCGCTTCATGTGACTCCACGGAGTACCGGGCGCCGTCCAGGCACCTCGATTAGT
TCTCGAGCTTTTGGAGTACGTCGTCTTTAGGTTGGGGGGAGGGGTTTTATGCGATGGAGTTTCCCCACAC
TGAGTGGGTGGAGACTGAAGTTAGGCCAGCTTGGCACTTGATGTAATTCTCCTTGGAATTTGCCCTTTTT
GAGTTTGGATCTTGGTTCATTCTCAAGCCTCAGACAGTGGTTCAAAGTTTTTTTCTTCCATTTCAGGTGT
CGTGACGTACGGCCACCATGACCGAGTACAAGCCCACGGTGCGCCTCGCCACCCGCGACGACGTCCCCAG
GGCCGTACGCACCCTCGCCGCCGCGTTCGCCGACTACCCCGCCACGCGCCACACCGTCGATCCGGACCGC
CACATCGAGCGGGTCACCGAGCTGCAAGAACTCTTCCTCACGCGCGTCGGGCTCGACATCGGCAAGGTGT
GGGTCGCGGACGACGGCGCCGCCGTGGCGGTCTGGACCACGCCGGAGAGCGTCGAAGCGGGGGCGGTGTT
CGCCGAGATCGGCCCGCGCATGGCCGAGTTGAGCGGTTCCCGGCTGGCCGCGCAGCAACAGATGGAAGGC
CTCCTGGCGCCGCACCGGCCCAAGGAGCCCGCGTGGTTCCTGGCCACCGTCGGAGTCTCGCCCGACCACC
AGGGCAAGGGTCTGGGCAGCGCCGTCGTGCTCCCCGGAGTGGAGGCGGCCGAGCGCGCCGGGGTGCCCGC
CTTCCTGGAGACCTCCGCGCCCCGCAACCTCCCCTTCTACGAGCGGCTCGGCTTCACCGTCACCGCCGAC
GTCGAGGTGCCCGAAGGACCGCGCACCTGGTGCATGACCCGCAAGCCCGGTGCCTGAACGCGTTAAGTCG
ACAATCAACCTCTGGATTACAAAATTTGTGAAAGATTGACTGGTATTCTTAACTATGTTGCTCCTTTTAC
GCTATGTGGATACGCTGCTTTAATGCCTTTGTATCATGCTATTGCTTCCCGTATGGCTTTCATTTTCTCC
TCCTTGTATAAATCCTGGTTGCTGTCTCTTTATGAGGAGTTGTGGCCCGTTGTCAGGCAACGTGGCGTGG
TGTGCACTGTGTTTGCTGACGCAACCCCCACTGGTTGGGGCATTGCCACCACCTGTCAGCTCCTTTCCGG
GACTTTCGCTTTCCCCCTCCCTATTGCCACGGCGGAACTCATCGCCGCCTGCCTTGCCCGCTGCTGGACA
GGGGCTCGGCTGTTGGGCACTGACAATTCCGTGGTGTTGTCGGGGAAATCATCGTCCTTTCCTTGGCTGC
TCGCCTGTGTTGCCACCTGGATTCTGCGCGGGACGTCCTTCTGCTACGTCCCTTCGGCCCTCAATCCAGC
GGACCTTCCTTCCCGCGGCCTGCTGCCGGCTCTGCGGCCTCTTCCGCGTCTTCGCCTTCGCCCTCAGACG
AGTCGGATCTCCCTTTGGGCCGCCTCCCCGCGTCGACTTTAAGACCAATGACTTACAAGGCAGCTGTAGA
TCTTAGCCACTTTTTAAAAGAAAAGGGGGGACTGGAAGGGCTAATTCACTCCCAACGAAGACAAGATCTG
CTTTTTGCTTGTACTGGGTCTCTCTGGTTAGACCAGATCTGAGCCTGGGAGCTCTCTGGCTAACTAGGGA
ACCCACTGCTTAAGCCTCAATAAAGCTTGCCTTGAGTGCTTCAAGTAGTGTGTGCCCGTCTGTTGTGTGA
CTCTGGTAACTAGAGATCCCTCAGACCCTTTTAGTCAGTGTGGAAAATCTCTAGCAGTACGTATAGTAGT
TCATGTCATCTTATTATTCAGTATTTATAACTTGCAAAGAAATGAATATCAGAGAGTGAGAGGAACTTGT
TTATTGCAGCTTATAATGGTTACAAATAAAGCAATAGCATCACAAATTTCACAAATAAAGCATTTTTTTC
ACTGCATTCTAGTTGTGGTTTGTCCAAACTCATCAATGTATCTTATCATGTCTGGCTCTAGCTATCCCGC
CCCTAACTCCGCCCATCCCGCCCCTAACTCCGCCCAGTTCCGCCCATTCTCCGCCCCATGGCTGACTAAT
TTTTTTTATTTATGCAGAGGCCGAGGCCGCCTCGGCCTCTGAGCTATTCCAGAAGTAGTGAGGAGGCTTT
TTTGGAGGCCTAGGGACGTACCCAATTCGCCCTATAGTGAGTCGTATTACGCGCGCTCACTGGCCGTCGT
TTTACAACGTCGTGACTGGGAAAACCCTGGCGTTACCCAACTTAATCGCCTTGCAGCACATCCCCCTTTC
GCCAGCTGGCGTAATAGCGAAGAGGCCCGCACCGATCGCCCTTCCCAACAGTTGCGCAGCCTGAATGGCG
AATGGG
[124 nt withheld, positions 3367-3490]
C
[91 nt withheld, positions 3492-3582]
A
[49 nt withheld, positions 3584-3632]
CCTTTGACGTTGGAGTCCACGTTCTTT
[37 nt withheld, positions 3660-3696]
ACCCTATCTCGGTCTATTCTTTTGATTTATAAGGGATTTTGCCGATTTCGGCCTATTGGTTAAAAAATGA
GCTGATTTAACAAAAATTTAACGCGAATTTTAACAAAATATTAACGCTTACAATTTAGGTGGCACTTTTC
GGGGAAATGTGCGCGGAACCCCTATTTGTTTATTTTTCTAAATACATTCAAATATGTATCCGCTCATGAG
ACAATAACCCTGATAAATGCTTCAATAATATTGAAAAAGGAAGAGTATGAGTATTCAACATTTCCGTGTC
GCCCTTATTCCCTTTTTTGCGGCATTTTGCCTTCCTGTTTTTGCTCACCCAGAAACGCTGGTGAAAGTAA
AAGATGCTGAAGATCAGTTGGGTGCACGAGTGGGTTACATCGAACTGGATCTCAACAGCGGTAAGATCCT
TGAGAGTTTTCGCCCCGAAGAACGTTTTCCAATGATGAGCACTTTTAAAGTTCTGCTATGTGGCGCGGTA
TTATCCCGTATTGACGCCGGGCAAGAGCAACTCGGTCGCCGCATACACTATTCTCAGAATGACTTGGTTG
AGTACTCACCAGTCACAGAAAAGCATCTTACGGATGGCATGACAGTAAGAGAATTATGCAGTGCTGCCAT
AACCATGAGTGATAACACTGCGGCCAACTTACTTCTGACAACGATCGGAGGACCGAAGGAGCTAACCGCT
TTTTTGCACAACATGGGGGATCATGTAACTCGCCTTGATCGTTGGGAACCGGAGCTGAATGAAGCCATAC
CAAACGACGAGCGTGACACCACGATGCCTGTAGCAATGGCAACAACGTTGCGCAAACTATTAACTGGCGA
ACTACTTACTCTAGCTTCCCGGCAACAATTAATAGACTGGATGGAGGCGGATAAAGTTGCAGGACCACTT
CTGCGCTCGGCCCTTCCGGCTGGCTGGTTTATTGCTGATAAATCTGGAGCCGGTGAGCGTGGGTCTCGCG
GTATCATTGCAGCACTGGGGCCAGATGGTAAGCCCTCCCGTATCGTAGTTATCTACACGACGGGGAGTCA
GGCAACTATGGATGAACGAAATAGACAGATCGCTGAGATAGGTGCCTCACTGATTAAGCATTGGTAACTG
TCAGACCAAGTTTACTCATATATACTTTAGATTGATTTAAAACTTCATTTTTAATTTAAAAGGATCTAGG
TGAAGATCCTTTTTGATAATCTCATGACCAAAATCCCTTAACGTGAGTTTTCGTTCCACTGAGCGTCAGA
CCCCGTAGAAAAGATCAAAGGATCTTCTTGAGATCCTTTTTTTCTGCGCGTAATCTGCTGCTTGCAAACA
AAAAAACCACCGCTACCAGCGGTGGTTTGTTTGCCGGATCAAGAGCTACCAACTCTTTTTCCGAAGGTAA
CTGGCTTCAGCAGAGCGCAGATACCAAATACTGTTCTTCTAGTGTAGCCGTAGTTAGGCCACCACTTCAA
GAACTCTGTAGCACCGCCTACATACCTCGCTCTGCTAATCCTGTTACCAGTGGCTGCTGCCAGTGGCGAT
AAGTCGTGTCTTACCGGGTTGGACTCAAGACGATAGTTACCGGATAAGGCGCAGCGGTCGGGCTGAACGG
GGGGTTCGTGCACACAGCCCAGCTTGGAGCGAACGACCTACACCGAACTGAGATACCTACAGCGTGAGCT
ATGAGAAAGCGCCACGCTTCCCGAAGGGAGAAAGGCGGACAGGTATCCGGTAAGCGGCAGGGTCGGAACA
GGAGAGCGCACGAGGGAGCTTCCAGGGGGAAACGCCTGGTATCTTTATAGTCCTGTCGGGTTTCGCCACC
TCTGACTTGAGCGTCGATTTTTGTGATGCTCGTCAGGGGGGCGGAGCCTATGGAAAAACGCCAGCAACGC
GGCCTTTTTACGGTTCCTGGCCTTTTGCTGGCCTTTTGCTCACATGTTCTTTCCTGCGTTATCCCCTGAT
TCTGTGGATAACCGTATTACCGCCTTTGAGTGAGCTGATACCGCTCGCCGCAGCCGAACGACCGAGCGCA
GCGAGTCAGTGAGCGAGGAAGCGGAAGAGCGCCCAATACGCAAACCGCCTCTCCCCGCGCGTTGGCCGAT
TCATTAATGCAGCTGGCACGACAGGTTTCCCGACTGGAAAGCGGGCAGTGAGCGCAACGCAATTAATGTG
AGTTAGCTCACTCATTAGGCACCCCAGGCTTTACACTTTATGCTTCCGGCTCGTATGTTGTGTGGAATTG
TGAGCGGATAACAATTTCACACAGGAAACAGCTATGACCATGATTACGCCAAGCGCGCAATTAACCCTCA
CTAAAGGGAACAAAAGCTGGAGCTGCAAGCTTAATGTAGTCTTATGCAATACTCTTGTAGTCTTGCAACA
TGGTAACGATGAGTTAGCAACATGCCTTACAAGGAGAGAAAAAGCACCGTGCATGCCGATTGGTGGAAGT
AAGGTGGTACGATCGTGCCTTATTAGGAAGGCAACAGACGGGTCTGACATGGATTGGACGAACCACTGAA
TTGCCGCATTGCAGAGATATTGTATTTAAGTGCCTAGCTCGATACATAAACGGGTCTCTCTGGTTAGACC
AGATCTGAGCCTGGGAGCTCTCTGGCTAACTAGGGAACCCACTGCTTAAGCCTCAATAAAGCTTGCCTTG
AGTGCTTCAAGTAGTGTGTGCCCGTCTGTTGTGTGACTCTGGTAACTAGAGATCCCTCAGACCCTTTTAG
TCAGTGTGGAAAATCTCTAGCAGTGGCGCCCGAACAGGGACTTGAAAGCGAAAGGGAAACCAGAGGAGCT
CTCTCGACGCAGGACTCGGCTTGCTGAAGCGCGCACGGCAAGAGGCGAGGGGCGGCGACTGGTGAGTACG
CCAAAAATTTTGACTAGCGGAGGCTAGAAGGAGAGAGATGGGTGCGAGAGCGTCAGTATTAAGCGGGGGA
GAATTAGATCGCGATGGGAAAAAATTCGGTTAAGGCCAGGGGGAAAGAAAAAATATAAATTAAAACATAT
AGTATGGGCAAGCAGGGAGCTAGAACGATTCGCAGTTAATCCTGGCCTGTTAGAAACATCAGAAGGCTGT
AGACAAATACTGGGACAGCTACAACCATCCCTTCAGACAGGATCAGAAGAACTTAGATCATTATATAATA
CAGTAGCAACCCTCTATTGTGTGCATCAAAGGATAGAGATAAAAGACACCAAGGAAGCTTTAGACAAGAT
AGAGGAAGAGCAAAACAAAAGTAAGACCACCGCACAGCAAGCGGCCGCTGATCTTCAGACCTGGAGGAGG
AGATATGAGGGACAATTGGAGAAGTGAATTATATAAATATAAAGTAGTAAAAATTGAACCATTAGGAGTA
GCACCCACCAAGGCAAAGAGAAGAGTGGTGCAGAGAGAAAAAAGAGCAGTGGGAATAGGAGCTTTGTTCC
TTGGGTTCTTGGGAGCAGCAGGAAGCACTATGGGCGCAGCGTCAATGACGCTGACGGTACAGGCCAGACA
ATTATTGTCTGGTATAGTGCAGCAGCAGAACAATTTGCTGAGGGCTATTGAGGCGCAACAGCATCTGTTG
CAACTCACAGTCTGGGGCATCAAGCAGCTCCAGGCAAGAATCCTGGCTGTGGAAAGATACCTAAAGGATC
AACAGCTCCTGGGGATTTGGGGTTGCTCTGGAAAACTCATTTGCACCACTGCTGTGCCTTGGAATGCTAG
TTGGAGTAATAAATCTCTGGAACAGATTTGGAATCACACGACCTGGATGGAGTGGGACAGAGAAATTAAC
AATTACACAAGCTTAATACACTCCTTAATTGAAGAATCGCAAAACCAGCAAGAAAAGAATGAACAAGAAT
TATTGGAATTAGATAAATGGGCAAGTTTGTGGAATTGGTTTAACATAACAAATTGGCTGTGGTATATAAA
ATTATTCATAATGATAGTAGGAGGCTTGGTAGGTTTAAGAATAGTTTTTGCTGTACTTTCTATAGTGAAT
AGAGTTAGGCAGGGATATTCACCATTATCGTTTCAGACCCACCTCCCAACCCCGAGGGGACCCAGAGAGG
GCCTATTTCCCATGATTCCTTCATATTTGCATATACGATACAAGGCTGTTAGAGAGATAATTAGAATTAA
TTTGACTGTAAACACAAAGATATTAGTACAAAATACGTGACGTAGAAAGTAATAATTTCTTGGGTAGTTT
GCAGTTTTAAAATTATGTTTTAAAATGGACTATCATATGCTTACCGTAACTTGAAAGTATTTCGATTTCT
TGGCTTTATATATCTTGTGGAAAGGACGAAACACCGATCTCTCTGAATTTGTCATGGTTTTAGAGCTAGA
AATAGCAAGTTAAAATAAGGCTAGTCCGTTATCAACTTGAAAAAGTGGCACCGAGTCGGTGCTTTTTTAA
GCTTGGCGTAACTAGATCTTGAGACAAATGGCAGTATTCATCCACAATTTTAAAAGAAAAGGGGGGATTG
GGGGGTACAGTGCAGGGGAAAGAATAGTAGACATAATAGCAACAGACATACAAACTAAAGAATTACAAAA
ACAAATTACAAAAATTCAAAATTTTCGGGTTTATTACAGGGACAGCAGAGATCCACTTTGGCGCCGGCTC
GAGGGGG
Features (pLannotate 1.2.2; 29 found; start..end, strand, type, name):
     14..80      +  CDS            small t antigen (fragment): SV40 (simian virus 40) small t antigen
    106..317     +  promoter       EF-1α core promoter: core promoter for human elongation factor EF-1α
    318..1256    +  intron         EF-1α intron A: intron upstream of the start codon of human EF-1α
   1278..1877    +  CDS            PuroR (fragment): puromycin N-acetyltransferase; pac from Streptomyces; confers resistance to puromycin
   1893..2481    +  misc_feature   WPRE: woodchuck hepatitis virus posttranscriptional regulatory element
   2532..2551    +  misc_feature   cPPT/CTS (fragment): central polypurine tract and central termination sequence of HIV-1
   2553..2786    +  LTR            3' LTR (ΔU3): self-inactivating 3' long terminal repeat (LTR) from HIV-1
   2864..2985    +  polyA_signal   SV40 poly(A) signal: SV40 polyadenylation signal
   3025..3160    +  rep_origin     SV40 ori: SV40 origin of replication
   3181..3199    -  promoter       T7 promoter: promoter for bacteriophage T7 RNA polymerase
   3207..3362    +  CDS            lacZα (fragment): LacZα fragment of β-galactosidase; lacZ fragment
   3367..3795    +  rep_origin     f1 ori (sequence partly withheld): f1 bacteriophage origin of replication; arrow indicates direction of (+) strand synthesis
   3848..3952    +  promoter       AmpR promoter: bla
   3953..4813    +  CDS            AmpR: β-lactamase; bla; confers resistance to ampicillin, carbenicillin, and related antibiotics
   4984..5572    +  rep_origin     ori: high-copy-number ColE1/pMB1/pBR322/pUC origin of replication
   5755..5847    +  CDS            lacI (fragment): lac repressor; lacI; The lac repressor binds to the lac operator to inhibit transcription in E. coli. This inhibition can be relieved by adding lactose or isopropyl-β-D-thiogalactopyranoside (IPTG).
   5860..5881    +  protein_bind   CAP binding site: CAP binding activates transcription in the presence of cAMP. E. coli catabolite activator protein
   5896..5926    +  promoter       lac promoter: promoter for the E. coli lac operon
   5934..5950    +  protein_bind   lac operator: The lac repressor binds to the lac operator to inhibit transcription in E. coli. This inhibition can be relieved by adding lactose or isopropyl-β-D-thiogalactopyranoside (IPTG). lac repressor encoded by lacI
   5995..6013    +  promoter       T3 promoter: promoter for bacteriophage T3 RNA polymerase
   6041..6267    +  promoter       RSV promoter: Rous sarcoma virus enhancer/promoter
   6268..6448    +  LTR            5' LTR (truncated): truncated 5' long terminal repeat (LTR) from HIV-1
   6495..6620    +  misc_feature   HIV-1 Ψ: packaging signal of human immunodeficiency virus type 1
   6604..6967    +  CDS            HIV-1 gag (fragment): gag protein from human immunodeficiency virus 1; gag
   7113..7346    +  misc_feature   RRE: The Rev response element (RRE) of HIV-1 allows for Rev-dependent mRNA export from the nucleus to the cytoplasm.
   7723..7749    +  CDS            Rev (fragment): human immunodeficiency virus 1 (HIV-1) Rev protein; rev; enhances nuclear export of unspliced and incompletely spliced viral mRNAs
   7753..7993    +  promoter       U6 promoter: RNA polymerase III promoter for human U6 snRNA
   8023..8098    +  misc_RNA       gRNA scaffold: guide RNA scaffold for the Streptococcus pyogenes CRISPR/Cas9 system
   8154..8271    +  misc_feature   cPPT/CTS: central polypurine tract and central termination sequence of HIV-1
