[The description below was written by a language model from this plasmid's Addgene catalogue record and pLannotate feature annotations shown in this document.]
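Description:
FASTKD5 gRNA (BRDN0001146441) is a third-generation lentiviral CRISPR guide plasmid built on the lentiGuide-Puro backbone. It delivers a single guide RNA directed against human FASTKD5, designed against the reference transcript NM_021826.4. It is maintained in E. coli as a high-copy plasmid through a ColE1/pUC-type origin with ampicillin selection (AmpR). The backbone also carries an f1 origin, an SV40 origin and poly(A) signal, and remnants of lac and T7/T3 cloning-vector sequences.

The lentiviral transfer cassette begins with an RSV promoter fused to a truncated HIV-1 5' LTR, which makes genomic RNA production Tat-independent. This is followed by the Ψ packaging signal with a partial gag sequence and the Rev response element for nuclear export of the full-length transcript. It ends with a ΔU3 self-inactivating 3' LTR. Within these boundaries, a human U6 RNA polymerase III promoter drives the FASTKD5-specific spacer joined to the Streptococcus pyogenes Cas9 guide scaffold. A cPPT/CTS element, which aids nuclear import of the reverse-transcribed genome, lies downstream of the scaffold. A separate EF-1α promoter with its intron A then expresses puromycin N-acetyltransferase, with a WPRE to enhance transcript expression, so that transduced mammalian cells can be selected with puromycin.

The plasmid does not encode Cas9. It is meant to be packaged into virus and used with a separate Cas9 vector such as lentiCas9-Blast, or in cells that already express Cas9, to disrupt FASTKD5. It belongs to a human kinome gRNA collection associated with work on optimized sgRNA design for higher on-target activity and fewer off-target effects.
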