Addgene plasmid #77620: FASTKD5 gRNA (BRDN0001146441)
Purpose: 3rd generation lentiviral gRNA plasmid targeting human FASTKD5
Depositing lab: John Doench & David Root. Depositing organization: Broad Institute. Publication: Optimized sgRNA design to maximize activity and minimize off-target effects of CRISPR-Cas9. Doench JG, Fusi N, Sullender M, Hegde M, Vaimberg EW, Donovan KF, Smith I, Tothova Z, Wilen C, Orchard R, Virgin HW, Listgarten J, Root DE. Nat Biotechnol. 2016 Jan 18. doi: 10.1038/nbt.3437. PubMed 26780180.
Backbone
  Vector backbone: lentiGuide-Puro
  Backbone manufacturer: Zhang Lab (Addgene plasmid # 52963)
  Vector type: Mammalian Expression, Lentiviral, CRISPR
  Selectable markers: Puromycin
Growth in bacteria
  Bacterial resistance: Ampicillin, 100 μg/mL
  Growth temperature: 37°C
  Growth strain: DH5alpha
  Copy number: High Copy
Gene/Insert
  Gene/Insert name: FASTKD5 (alt names: FASTKD5; NM_021826.4)
  gRNA/shRNA sequence: ATCTCTCTGAATTTGTCATG
  Species: H. sapiens (human)
  Entrez Gene: FASTKD5 (a.k.a. dJ1187M17.5)
  Promoter: hU6
  Cloning method: Unknown
  Sequencing primers: 5′ U6-F; 3′ pS2-R
Terms and licenses: Academic/Nonprofit Terms; Industry Terms: Not Available to Industry
Depositor comments: The gRNA was designed to target the following Genbank reference sequence(s): NM_021826.4. Note that this plasmid does NOT contain Cas9. It should be used in conjunction with lentiCas9-Blast (Addgene #52962) or otherwise with cell lines already expressing Cas9. Browse the full kinome gRNA library at http://www.addgene.org/pooled-library/broadgpp-human-kinome/ or visit http://www.broadinstitute.org/rnai/public/ for detailed protocols and information.
How to cite: FASTKD5 gRNA (BRDN0001146441) was a gift from John Doench & David Root (Addgene plasmid # 77620 ; http://n2t.net/addgene:77620 ; RRID:Addgene_77620)
