>Addgene plasmid #77620 | FASTKD5 gRNA (BRDN0001146441) | depositor partial sequence | sequence record 145080 | Target Sequence
ATCTCTCTGAATTTGTCATG
