>Addgene plasmid #77620 | FASTKD5 gRNA (BRDN0001146441) | addgene partial sequence | sequence record 188115 | hU6-F
AGAAAGTAATAATTTCTTGGGTAGTTTGCAGTTTTAAAATTATGTTTTAAAATGGACTATCATATGCTTA
CCGTAACTTGAAAGTATTTCGATTTCTTGGCTTTATATATCTTGTGGAAAGGACGAAACACCGATCTCTC
TGAATTTGTCATGTTTTAGAGCTAGAAATAGCAAGTTAAAATAAGGCTAGTCCGTTATCAACTTGAAAAA
GTGGCACCGAGTCGGTGCTTTTTTAAGCTTGGCGTAACTAGATCTTGAGACAAATGGCAGTATTCATCCA
CAATTTTAAAAGAAAAGGGGGGATTGGGGGGTACAGTGCAGGGGAAAGAATAGTAGACATAATAGCAACA
GACATACAAACTAAAGAATTACAAAAACAAATTACAAAAATTCAAAATTTTCGGGTTTATTACAGGGACA
GCAGAGATCCACTTTGGCGCCGGCTCGAGGGGGCCCGGGTGCAAAGATGGATAAAGTTTTAAACAGAGAG
GAATCTTTGCAGCTAATGGACCTTCTAGGTCTTGAAAGGAGTGGGAATTGGCTCCGGTGCCCGTCAGTGG
GCAGAGCGCA
